Addgene plasmid #1356: pPS1117
Depositing lab: Pamela Silver. Depositing organization: Dana-Farber Cancer Institute. Publication: Importin/karyopherin protein family members required for mRNA export from the nucleus. Seedorf M, Silver PA. Proc Natl Acad Sci U S A 1997 Aug 5;94(16):8590-5. 10.1073/pnas.94.16.8590 PubMed 9238021.
Backbone
  Vector backbone: pPS934
  Backbone size w/o insert (bp): 7300
  Vector type: Yeast Expression
  Selectable markers: TRP1
Growth in bacteria
  Bacterial resistance: Ampicillin, 100 μg/mL
  Growth temperature: 37°C
  Growth strain: DH5alpha
  Copy number: Low Copy
Gene/Insert
  Gene/Insert name: SXM1 (alt name: pPS934-SXM1-GFP)
  Species: S. cerevisiae (budding yeast)
  Mutation: *
  Entrez Gene: SXM1 (a.k.a. YDR395W, KAP108)
  Tag / fusion protein: sGFP (C terminal on backbone)
  Cloning method: Restriction Enzyme; 5′ cloning site NotI (not destroyed); 3′ cloning site XhoI (not destroyed)
  Sequencing primers: 5′ T7; 3′ M13R
Terms and licenses: Academic/Nonprofit Terms; Industry Terms: Not Available to Industry
Depositor comments: SXM1 replaces NUF2 of pPS934, CEN plasmid. *Note that there is a D->Y mutation in the SXM1. This mutation is not known to affect function.
How to cite: pPS1117 was a gift from Pamela Silver (Addgene plasmid # 1356 ; http://n2t.net/addgene:1356 ; RRID:Addgene_1356)
