[The description below was written by a language model from this plasmid's Addgene catalogue record.]
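Description:
pPS1117 is a yeast expression plasmid built on the pPS934 backbone (about 7.3 kb without the insert) that carries the Saccharomyces cerevisiae gene SXM1 (YDR395W, also known as KAP108) fused to GFP. It is a centromeric (CEN) shuttle vector, so it is maintained at low copy and segregates stably in budding yeast, where it is selected through the TRP1 auxotrophic marker in trp1 strains. In E. coli it is propagated under ampicillin selection and is likewise recorded as low copy.

The SXM1 coding region was inserted by restriction cloning between NotI and XhoI sites, both of which remain intact, and it takes the place of the NUF2 insert present in the parental pPS934. The backbone supplies an sGFP tag at the C terminus, so the product is an Sxm1-GFP fusion protein. The record does not state which promoter drives expression, and no feature table is available to show the origin of replication or other regulatory elements. The depositor notes that the SXM1 sequence carries an aspartate-to-tyrosine substitution, position not given, which is not known to affect function.

Sxm1 belongs to the importin/karyopherin family of nuclear transport receptors, and the plasmid is associated with work examining members of this family in relation to mRNA export from the nucleus. A low-copy GFP fusion of this kind is suited to visualising the subcellular localisation of Sxm1 in living yeast cells, and could also be used to express tagged protein in SXM1 mutant backgrounds, although the record does not spell out the specific experiments.
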