>Addgene plasmid #1356 | pPS1117 | addgene partial sequence | sequence record 68227 | GFP-R 5'-CCATCTAATTCAACAAGAATTGGGACAAC-3'
TCTTCTCCTTTGCTAGCCATAGCTCGAGTGTGTTGAGAAACAAATTCCAGAATTACCTGCAAGGAATCTC
TCTTAGATTCATCCAGATAATTTATGATTTTTTCGTACTTACCGGCATCTTCGTTTTGCAAATTCTTGAA
AAAGGTATGTACTTCCTGGAAAACATTAATTTGGTCTAACACTGTCTCCTTCATATCATAATCACATTCG
ATAAAGTATTCTTCTTCTTCTTCTGGGGTCAGGTCTCCTTCTAAGGATTTGCCCTCGGTAACAGCATCAC
GGTTTCTAATTGCCTTTGGCAATGATAATGTCAATTCCACCAGTTTATTGGTCAGGTTATTTAGTAGTGG
GCTGACACTATTAGGAACTTCAGGCATCTTCAAAAGGGTTAAAATGACCAGGACTTGTAATTTGATGGCG
AAGACACTGTAGAACTTTTCATTAAACCAATTGGTAAAGAAATTTATAGTAAAACCTTCATTTTCCATTA
TTTGTAAAGTTTCGATTGGTTTAGCAAACAAATTGGCCAGTCCCAGTTTAACGATGCATTTAGAGTCCAA
TCCTAGCTCATCATTAGTGGATACTTTGATGGCTTTGCTGAATAATGGAATGTCTCTCATGGACAGTGCG
AAGTACATTAGAATTTGCATAACATGCTCGATGTCGTAGTCAACTTCACTTTCCAGTTTAGCAGAGAGAA
TTTCTAGCAGAGGTTGAACATAAGTTTGATCTTGTGGGAAGCCGGTCATCACGATGGTTTCAAAAAAAAT
ACTGTAGGCCTCAAAATAGTCCATGGCATAAGTTTGGAAAGAATCCAATATATCATGTAACAACTCCCAT
ATTGGTGGTGCAATTTGGTTATAAAGCAGATGCGAAGAAATAGTTAAAGCATCCAGTAAGTCGACAGCTT
CCGTAATAAAAGAAATT
