>Addgene plasmid #1356 | pPS1117 | addgene partial sequence | sequence record 68228 | pGEX3
GAAGGGCCTCGTGATACGCCTATTTTTATAGGTTAATGTCATGATAATAATGGTTTCTTAGACGGATCGC
TTGCCTGTAACTTACACGCGCCTCGTATCTTTTAATGATGGAATAATTTGGGAATTTACTCTGTGTTTAT
TTATTTTTATGTTTTGTATTTGGATTTTAGAAAGTAAATAAAGAAGGTAGAAGAGTTACGGAATGAAGAA
AAAAAAATAAACAAAGGTTTAAAAAATTTCAACAAAAAGCGTACTTTACATATATATTTATTAGACAAGA
AAAGCAGATTAAATAGATATACATTCGATTAACGATAAGTAAAATGTAAAATCACAGGATTTTCGTGTGT
GGTCTTCTACACAGACAAGATGAAACAATTCGGCATTAATACCTGAGAGCAGGAAGAGCAAGATAAAAGG
TAGTATTTGTTGGCGATCCCCCTAGAGTCTTTTACATCTTCGGAAAACAAAAACTATTTTTTCTTTAATT
TCTTTTTTTACTTTCTATTTTTAATTTATATATTTATATTAAAAAATTTAAATTATAATTATTTTTATAG
CACGTGATGAAAAGGACCCAGGTGGCACTTTTCGGGGAAATGTGCGCGGAACCCCTATTTGTTTATTTTT
CTAAATACATTCAAATATGTATCCGCTCATGAGACAATAACCCTGATAAATGCTTCAATAATATTGAAAA
AGGAAGAGTATGAGTATTCAACATTTCCGTGTCGCCCTTATTCCCTTTTTTGCGGCATTTTGCCTTCCTG
TTTTTGCTCACCCAGAAACGCTGGTGAAAGTAAAAGATGCTGAAGATCAGTTGGGTGCACGAGTGGGTTA
CATCGAACTGGATCTC
