>Addgene plasmid #1356 | pPS1117 | addgene partial sequence | sequence record 68229 | pRSII-F1 5'-CGGCATCAGAGCAGATTGTAC-3'
CCGACATTCTATATATATAACTATNGGCAAGCATTTANTAGAACAGCATCGGTAATATATGTGTACTTTG
CAGGTTATGACGCCAGATGGCAGTAGTGGAAGATATTCTTTATTGAAAAATAGCTTGTCACCTTACGTAC
AATCTTGANCCGGANCNTTTCTTTTTTTGCCGATTAAGAATTAATTCGGTCGAAAAAAGAAAAGGAGAGG
GCCAAGAGGGAGGGCATTGGTGACTATTGAGCACGTGAGTATACGTGATTAAGCACACAAAGGCAGCTTG
GAGTATGTCTGTTATTAATTTCACAGGTAGTTCTGGTCCATTGGTGAAAGTTTGCGGCTTGCAGAGCACA
GAGGCCGCAGAATGTGCTCTAGATTCCGATGCTGACTTGCTGGGTATTATATGTGTGCCCAATAGAAAGA
GAACAATTGACCCGGTTATTGCAAGGAAAATTTCAAGTCTTGTAAAAGCATATAAAAATAGTTCAGGCAC
TCCGAAATACTTGGTTGGCGTGTTTCGTAATCAACCTAAGGAGGATGTTTTGGCTCTGGTCAATGATTAC
GGCATTGATATCGTCCAACTGCATGGAGATGAGTCGTGGCAAGAATACCAAGAGTTCCTCGGTTTGCCAG
TTATTAAAAGACTCGTATTTCCAAAAGACTGCAACATACTACTCAGTGCAGCTTCACAGAAACCTCATTC
GTTTATTCCCTTGTTTGATTCAGAAGCAGGTGGGACAGGTGAACTTTTGGATTGGAACTCGATTTCTGAC
TGGGTTGGAAGGCAAGAGAGCCCCGAAAGCTTACATTTTATGTTAGCTGGGGGGACTGAC
